>Addgene plasmid #228491 | MZB223 | addgene full sequence | sequence record 455392 | Addgene NGS Result
CATTTCCCCGAAAAGTGCCACCTAAATTGTAAGCGTTAATATTTTGTTAAAATTCGCGTTAAATTTTTGT
TAAATCAGCTCATTTTTTAACCAATAGGCCGAAATCGGCAAAATCCCTTATAAATCAAAAGAATAGACCG
AGATAGGGT
[37 nt withheld, positions 150-186]
AAAGAACGTGGACTCCAACGTCAAAGG
[49 nt withheld, positions 214-262]
T
[91 nt withheld, positions 264-354]
G
[124 nt withheld, positions 356-479]
CCCATTCGCCAATCCGGATATAGTTCCTCCTTTCAGCAAAAAACCCCTCAAGACCCGTTTAGAGGCCCCA
AGGGGTTATGCTAGTTATTGCTCAGCGGTGGCAGCAGCCAACTCAGCTTCCTTTCGGGCTTTGTTAGCAG
CCGGATCCTTATTAATGATGATGATGGTGGTGGTGATGATTTAAATCATATGTATATCTCCTTCTTAAAG
TTAAACAAAATTATTTCTAGAGGGGAATTGTTATCCGCTCACAATTTCCCTATAGTGAGTCGTATTAATT
TCGCGGGATCGAGATCGATCTCGATCCTCTACGCCGGACGCATCGTGGCCGGCATCACCGGCGCCACAGG
TGCGGTTGCTGGCGCCTATATCGCCGACATCACCGATGGGGAAGATCGGGCTCGCCACTTCGGGCTCATG
AGCGCTTGTTTCGGCGTGGGTATGGTGGCAGGCCCCGTGGCCGGGGGACTGTTGGGCGCCATCTCCTTGC
ATGCACCATTCCTTGCGGCGGCGGTGCTCAACGGCCTCAACCTACTACTGGGCTGCTTCCTAATGCAGGA
GTCGCATAAGGGAGAGCGTCGAGATCCCGGACACCATCGAATGGCGCAAAACCTTTCGCGGTATGGCATG
ATAGCGCCCGGAATAGAGTCAATTCAGGGTGGTGAATGTGAAACCAGTAACGTTATACGATGTCGCAGAG
TATGCCGGTGTCTCTTATCAGACCGTTTCCCGCGTGGTGAACCAGGCCAGCCACGTTTCTGCGAAAACGC
GGGAAAAAGTGGAAGCGGCGATGGCGGAGCTGAATTACATTCCCAACCGCGTGGCACAACAACTGGCGGG
CAAACAGTCGTTGCTGATTGGCGTTGCCACCTCCAGTCTGGCCCTGCACGCGCCGTCGCAAATTGTCGCG
GCGATTAAATCTCGCGCCGATCAACTGGGTGCCAGCGTGGTGGTGTCGATGGTAGAACGAAGCGGCGTCG
AAGCCTGTAAAGCGGCGGTGCACAATCTTCTCGCGCAACGCGTCAGTGGGCTGATCATTAACTATCCGCT
GGATGACCAGGATGCCATTGCTGTGGAAGCTGCCTGCACTAATGTTCCGGCGTTATTTCTTGATGTCTCT
GACCAGACACCCATCAACAGTATTATTTTCTCCCATGAAGACGGTACGCGACTGGGCGTGGAGCATCTGG
TCGCATTGGGTCACCAGCAAATCGCGCTGTTAGCGGGCCCATTAAGTTCTGTCTCGGCGCGTCTGCGTCT
GGCTGGCTGGCATAAATATCTCACTCGCAATCAAATTCAGCCGATAGCGGAACGGGAAGGCGACTGGAGT
GCCATGTCCGGTTTTCAACAAACCATGCAAATGCTGAATGAGGGCATCGTTCCCACTGCGATGCTGGTTG
CCAACGATCAGATGGCGCTGGGCGCAATGCGCGCCATTACCGAGTCCGGGCTGCGCGTTGGTGCGGACAT
CTCGGTAGTGGGATACGACGATACCGAAGACAGCTCATGTTATATCCCGCCGTTAACCACCATCAAACAG
GATTTTCGCCTGCTGGGGCAAACCAGCGTGGACCGCTTGCTGCAACTCTCTCAGGGCCAGGCGGTGAAGG
GCAATCAGCTGTTGCCCGTCTCACTGGTGAAAAGAAAAACCACCCTGGCGCCCAATACGCAAACCGCCTC
TCCCCGCGCGTTGGCCGATTCATTAATGCAGCTGGCACGACAGGTTTCCCGACTGGAAAGCGGGCAGTGA
GCGCAACGCAATTAATGTAAGTTAGCTCACTCATTAGGCACCGGGATCTCGACCGATGCCCTTGAGAGCC
TTCAACCCAGTCAGCTCCTTCCGGTGGGCGCGGGGCATGACTATCGTCGCCGCACTTATGACTGTCTTCT
TTATCATGCAACTCGTAGGACAGGTGCCGGCAGCGCTCTGGGTCATTTTCGGCGAGGACCGCTTTCGCTG
GAGCGCGACGATGATCGGCCTGTCGCTTGCGGTATTCGGAATCTTGCACGCCCTCGCTCAAGCCTTCGTC
ACTGGTCCCGCCACCAAACGTTTCGGCGAGAAGCAGGCCATTATCGCCGGCATGGCGGCCCCACGGGTGC
GCATGATCGTGCTCCTGTCGTTGAGGACCCGGCTAGGCTGGCGGGGTTGCCTTACTGGTTAGCAGAATGA
ATCACCGATACGCGAGCGAACGTGAAGCGACTGCTGCTGCAAAACGTCTGCGACCTGAGCAACAACATGA
ATGGTCTTCGGTTTCCGTGTTTCGTAAAGTCTGGAAACGCGGAAGTCAGCGCCCTGCACCATTATGTTCC
GGATCTGCATCGCAGGATGCTGCTGGCTACCCTGTGGAACACCTACATCTGTATTAACGAAGCGCTGGCA
TTGACCCTGAGTGATTTTTCTCTGGTCCCGCCGCATCCATACCGCCAGTTGTTTACCCTCACAACGTTCC
AGTAACCGGGCATGTTCATCATCAGTAACCCGTATCGTGAGCATCCTCTCTCGTTTCATCGGTATCATTA
CCCCCATGAACAGAAATCCCCCTTACACGGAGGCATCAGTGACCAAACAGGAAAAAACCGCCCTTAACAT
GGCCCGCTTTATCAGAAGCCAGACATTAACGCTTCTGGAGAAACTCAACGAGCTGGACGCGGATGAACAG
GCAGACATCTGTGAATCGCTTCACGACCACGCTGATGAGCTTTACCGCAGCTGCCTCGCGCGTTTCGGTG
ATGACGGTGAAAACCTCTGACACATGCAGCTCCCGGAGACGGTCACAGCTTGTCTGTAAGCGGATGCCGG
GAGCAGACAAGCCCGTCAGGGCGCGTCAGCGGGTGTTGGCGGGTGTCGGGGCGCAGCCATGACCCAGTCA
CGTAGCGATAGCGGAGTGTATACTGGCTTAACTATGCGGCATCAGAGCAGATTGTACTGAGAGTGCACCA
TTGCGGTGTGAAATACCGCACAGATGCGTAAGGAGAAAATACCGCATCAGGCGCTCTTCCGCTTCCTCGC
TCACTGACTCGCTGCGCTCGGTCGTTCGGCTGCGGCGAGCGGTATCAGCTCACTCAAAGGCGGTAATACG
GTTATCCACAGAATCAGGGGATAACGCAGGAAAGAACATGTGAGCAAAAGGCCAGCAAAAGGCCAGGAAC
CGTAAAAAGGCCGCGTTGCTGGCGTTTTTCCATAGGCTCCGCCCCCCTGACGAGCATCACAAAAATCGAC
GCTCAAGTCAGAGGTGGCGAAACCCGACAGGACTATAAAGATACCAGGCGTTTCCCCCTGGAAGCTCCCT
CGTGCGCTCTCCTGTTCCGACCCTGCCGCTTACCGGATACCTGTCCGCCTTTCTCCCTTCGGGAAGCGTG
GCGCTTTCTCATAGCTCACGCTGTAGGTATCTCAGTTCGGTGTAGGTCGTTCGCTCCAAGCTGGGCTGTG
TGCACGAACCCCCCGTTCAGCCCGACCGCTGCGCCTTATCCGGTAACTATCGTCTTGAGTCCAACCCGGT
AAGACACGACTTATCGCCACTGGCAGCAGCCACTGGTAACAGGATTAGCAGAGCGAGGTATGTAGGCGGT
GCTACAGAGTTCTTGAAGTGGTGGCCTAACTACGGCTACACTAGAAGGACAGTATTTGGTATCTGCGCTC
TGCTGAAGCCAGTTACCTTCGGAAAAAGAGTTGGTAGCTCTTGATCCGGCAAACAAACCACCGCTGGTAG
CGGTGGTTTTTTTGTTTGCAAGCAGCAGATTACGCGCAGAAAAAAAGGATCTCAAGAAGATCCTTTGATC
TTTTCTACGGGGTCTGACGCTCAGTGGAACGAAAACTCACGTTAAGGGATTTTGGTCATGAACAATAAAA
CTGTCTGCTTACATAAACAGTAATACAAGGGGTGTTATGAGCCATATTCAACGGGAAACGTCTTGCTCTA
GGCCGCGATTAAATTCCAACATGGATGCTGATTTATATGGGTATAAATGGGCTCGCGATAATGTCGGGCA
ATCAGGTGCGACAATCTATCGATTGTATGGGAAGCCCGATGCGCCAGAGTTGTTTCTGAAACATGGCAAA
GGTAGCGTTGCCAATGATGTTACAGATGAGATGGTCAGACTAAACTGGCTGACGGAATTTATGCCTCTTC
CGACCATCAAGCATTTTATCCGTACTCCTGATGATGCATGGTTACTCACCACTGCGATCCCCGGGAAAAC
AGCATTCCAGGTATTAGAAGAATATCCTGATTCAGGTGAAAATATTGTTGATGCGCTGGCAGTGTTCCTG
CGCCGGTTGCATTCGATTCCTGTTTGTAATTGTCCTTTTAACAGCGATCGCGTATTTCGTCTCGCTCAGG
CGCAATCACGAATGAATAACGGTTTGGTTGATGCGAGTGATTTTGATGACGAGCGTAATGGCTGGCCTGT
TGAACAAGTCTGGAAAGAAATGCATAAACTTTTGCCATTCTCACCGGATTCAGTCGTCACTCATGGTGAT
TTCTCACTTGATAACCTTATTTTTGACGAGGGGAAATTAATAGGTTGTATTGATGTTGGACGAGTCGGAA
TCGCAGACCGATACCAGGATCTTGCCATCCTATGGAACTGCCTCGGTGAGTTTTCTCCTTCATTACAGAA
ACGGCTTTTTCAAAAATATGGTATTGATAATCCTGATATGAATAAATTGCAGTTTCATTTGATGCTCGAT
GAGTTTTTCTAAGAATTAATTCATGAGCGGATACATATTTGAATGTATTTAGAAAAATAAACAAATAGGG
GTTCCGCGCA
Features (pLannotate 1.2.2; 17 found; start..end, strand, type, name):
     51..479     -  rep_origin     f1 ori (sequence partly withheld): f1 bacteriophage origin of replication; arrow indicates direction of (+) strand synthesis
    516..563     -  terminator     T7 terminator: transcription terminator for bacteriophage T7 RNA polymerase
    571..620     -  CDS            SET1 (fragment): solubility-enhancement tag derived from T7 phage gene 10B
    676..698     -  RBS            RBS: efficient ribosome binding site from bacteriophage T7 gene 10 (Olins and Rangwala, 1989)
    717..733     -  protein_bind   lac operator: The lac repressor binds to the lac operator to inhibit transcription in E. coli. This inhibition can be relieved by adding lactose or isopropyl-β-D-thiogalactopyranoside (IPTG). lac repressor encoded by lacI
    738..756     -  promoter       T7 promoter: promoter for bacteriophage T7 RNA polymerase
    782..1061    +  CDS            TcR (fragment): tetracycline efflux protein; tet; confers resistance to tetracycline
   1069..1146    +  promoter       lacI promoter: lacI
   1147..2229    +  CDS            lacI: lac repressor; lacI; The lac repressor binds to the lac operator to inhibit transcription in E. coli. This inhibition can be relieved by adding lactose or isopropyl-β-D-thiogalactopyranoside (IPTG).
   2242..2263    +  protein_bind   CAP binding site: CAP binding activates transcription in the presence of cAMP. E. coli catabolite activator protein
   2278..2569    +  CDS            TcR (fragment): tetracycline efflux protein; tet; confers resistance to tetracycline
   2641..3021    -  CDS            YPB1_ECOLX: Protein predicted: Swiss-Prot protein existence level 4. From Escherichia coli.
   3038..3229    +  CDS            rop: Rop protein, which maintains plasmids at low copy number; rop
   3331..3470    +  misc_feature   bom: basis of mobility region from pBR322
   3656..4244    -  rep_origin     ori: high-copy-number ColE1/pMB1/pBR322/pUC origin of replication
   4366..5181    +  CDS            KanR: aminoglycoside phosphotransferase; aph(3')-Ia; confers resistance to kanamycin in bacteria or G418 (Geneticin®) in eukaryotes
   5190..5247    -  promoter       AmpR promoter (fragment): bla
