[The description below was written by a language model from this plasmid's Addgene catalogue record and pLannotate feature annotations shown in this document.]
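Description:
MZB223 is an empty bacterial expression backbone derived from pET29b (5,249 bp), built to let users drop an open reading frame in frame with a C-terminal 8xHis tag for protein production in E. coli. It carries no insert. The vector is linearized at a SwaI restriction site, and the gene of interest is joined by homology-based DNA assembly such as Gibson or HiFi cloning.

The expression cassette follows the standard pET layout: a T7 promoter followed by a lac operator, the efficient ribosome binding site from phage T7 gene 10, the cloning and tag region, and a T7 terminator. Transcription therefore requires T7 RNA polymerase, normally provided by a suitable expression host. A plasmid-borne lacI gene under its own promoter supplies lac repressor, which holds the promoter off until IPTG or lactose is added. The automated annotation does not call the 8xHis tag or the SwaI site as separate features. It does mark a short "SET1" fragment between the RBS and terminator, and this is probably a spurious match to sequence in the tag and cloning region rather than a functional solubility tag.

Propagation relies on a ColE1/pBR322-type origin together with rop and the bom region, consistent with the low copy number listed in the record. Selection is by kanamycin through the aph(3')-Ia gene. An f1 origin is also present and would allow single-stranded DNA production. The tetracycline-resistance fragments, the predicted E. coli ORF and the partial AmpR promoter are nonfunctional remnants of pBR322-derived backbone sequence. T7 promoter and T7 terminator primers flank the cloning site for verifying inserts. The tagged products are suited to immobilized metal affinity purification.
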