Addgene plasmid #228491: MZB223
Purpose: (Empty Backbone) Empty C-terminal 8xHis tag vector for rapid cloning/DNA assembly via SwaI restriction site for E. coli based protein expression
Depositing lab: Richard Baker. Depositing organization: University of North Carolina at Chapel Hill.
Backbone
  Vector backbone: pET29b
  Backbone size (bp): 5249
  Vector type: Bacterial Expression
  Promoter: T7 Promoter
  Tag / fusion protein: 8xHis (C terminal on backbone)
Growth in bacteria
  Bacterial resistance: Kanamycin, 50 μg/mL
  Growth temperature: 37°C
  Growth strain: DH5alpha
  Copy number: Low Copy
Gene/Insert
  Cloning method: Gibson Cloning
  Sequencing primers: 5′ T7 Promoter; 3′ T7 Terminator
Terms and licenses: Academic/Nonprofit Terms; Industry Terms: Not Available to Industry
Depositor comments: "Empty" vector for rapid cloning via DNA Assembly (i.e. Gibson, HiFi, etc.) via SwaI linearization.
How to cite: MZB223 was a gift from Richard Baker (Addgene plasmid # 228491 ; http://n2t.net/addgene:228491 ; RRID:Addgene_228491)
